Addgene plasmid #226497: POC1550
Purpose: pMOBC360_VM_C1 assembled plasmid (Chloramphenicol R) containing four inserts (POC1546-POC1549) assembled in POC1525 using the site-selective methylation protection approach
Depositing lab: Christopher A. O'Callaghan. Depositing organization: University of Oxford. Publication: UniClo: scarless hierarchical DNA assembly without sequence constraint. Flores-Fernandez CN, Lin D, Robins K, O'Callaghan CA. Nucleic Acids Res. 2025 Jun 20;53(12):gkaf548. doi: 10.1093/nar/gkaf548. PubMed 40548934.
Backbone
  Vector backbone: POC1525
  Backbone manufacturer: Self-made
  Backbone size w/o insert (bp): 6373
  Total vector size (bp): 17188
  Vector type: Bacterial Expression
Growth in bacteria
  Bacterial resistance: Chloramphenicol, 25 μg/mL
  Growth temperature: 37°C
  Growth strain: DH5alpha
  Copy number: Low Copy
Gene/Insert
  Gene/Insert name: Assembled construct flanked by methylation-protectable BsaI sites and containing several always-methylable internal BsaI sites (alt name: MICA gene fragment modified)
  Species: H. sapiens (human)
  Insert size (bp): 10815
Terms and licenses: Academic/Nonprofit Terms; Industry Terms: Not Available to Industry
Depositor comments: The DH10B strain should be used for expression of this plasmid.
How to cite: POC1550 was a gift from Christopher A. O'Callaghan (Addgene plasmid # 226497 ; http://n2t.net/addgene:226497 ; RRID:Addgene_226497)
