[The description below was written by a language model from this plasmid's Addgene catalogue record and pLannotate feature annotations shown in this document.]
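Description:
POC1550 (pMOBC360_VM_C1) is a low-copy bacterial plasmid built on the self-made POC1525 backbone, which the feature table shows to be an F-plasmid (BAC-type) replicon. Replication depends on ori2/oriS together with the RepE initiator and the incC incompatibility region. Stable segregation at low copy is provided by the sopA, sopB and sopC partitioning system, and a fragment of the resD resolvase gene is also detected. Selection is by chloramphenicol, through the cat gene driven by its native promoter. This kind of backbone suits the stable maintenance of large inserts in E. coli.

The payload is an assembled human genomic segment of roughly 10.8 kb, described as a modified MICA gene fragment. It was built by joining four inserts (from POC1546 to POC1549) into POC1525 using a site-selective methylation protection approach. According to the record, the assembled product is flanked by BsaI sites that can be protected by methylation, and it contains several internal BsaI sites that are always methylable. Presumably this lets the flanking sites be handled differently from the internal ones, so the whole block can be released for a further round of hierarchical, scarless assembly even though the same recognition site occurs inside it. The annotation tool finds a short MICA match plus scattered small hits to other human proteins, an MHC class I-like fragment and hGH poly(A) fragments. These are most likely incidental similarities within intronic or repetitive genomic sequence rather than designed elements. Although it is catalogued as a bacterial expression vector, no promoter driving the insert is recorded, and the construct serves mainly as a demonstration or intermediate of the assembly method. The sequenced record (16,263 nt) is shorter than the stated total size (17,188 bp), a discrepancy the record does not explain.
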