Features (pLannotate 1.2.2; 19 found; start..end, strand, type, name):
    592..666     -  CDS            C8orf17 (fragment): MOST1_HUMAN - Experimental evidence at protein level: Swiss-Prot protein existence level 1. May be involved in cell survival, proliferation and progression of cancer cells. From Homo sapiens (Human).
   1909..2011    +  promoter       cat promoter: promoter of the E. coli cat gene encoding chloramphenicol acetyltransferase
   2012..2668    +  CDS            cat: CAT_ECOLX - Experimental evidence at protein level: Swiss-Prot protein existence level 1. This enzyme is an effector of chloramphenicol resistance in bacteria. From Escherichia coli. This protein is used as a marker in many commonly used cloning vectors, such as pACYC184.
   2675..3019    +  CDS            resD (fragment): REDF_ECOLI - Also known as D. Protein inferred from homology: Swiss-Prot protein existence level 3. Acts as a repressor of transcription and as a site-specific resolvase that cleaves at the RfsF site. From Escherichia coli (strain K12).
   3486..3705    +  rep_origin     ori2: secondary origin of replication for the bacterial F plasmid; also known as oriS
   3796..4548    +  CDS            repE: REPE1_ECOLI - Also known as E, rep. Experimental evidence at protein level: Swiss-Prot protein existence level 1. Replication initiator in the monomeric form, and autogenous repressor in the dimeric form. From Escherichia coli (strain K12).
   4554..4804    +  misc_feature   incC: incC; incompatibility region of the bacterial F plasmid
   5130..6305    +  CDS            sopA: partitioning protein for the bacterial F plasmid; sopA
   6305..7273    +  CDS            sopB: SOPB_ECOLI - Also known as B. Experimental evidence at protein level: Swiss-Prot protein existence level 1. Control of plasmid partitioning; required to recognize the cis-acting. Binds specifically with the DNA segment containing the sopC region. SopB is trans-acting. From Escherichia coli (strain K12).
   7349..7822    +  misc_feature   sopC: sopC; centromere-like partitioning region of the bacterial F plasmid
   7922..8080    +  CDS            yuaZ (fragment): YUAZ_ECO57 - Protein predicted: Swiss-Prot protein existence level 4. From Escherichia coli O157:H7.
   8418..8516    +  CDS            C8orf17 (fragment): MOST1_HUMAN - Experimental evidence at protein level: Swiss-Prot protein existence level 1. May be involved in cell survival, proliferation and progression of cancer cells. From Homo sapiens (Human).
   9310..9417    -  CDS            MICA (fragment): MICA_HUMAN - Also known as PERB11.1 From Homo sapiens (Human).
  12904..13092   +  CDS            GVQW1 (fragment): GVQW1_HUMAN - Also known as TIGD1L2. Experimental evidence at transcript level: Swiss-Prot protein existence level 2. From Homo sapiens (Human).
  13222..13407   -  CDS            C9orf85 (fragment): CI085_HUMAN - Experimental evidence at protein level: Swiss-Prot protein existence level 1. From Homo sapiens (Human).
  13608..13631   +  polyA_signal   hGH poly(A) signal (fragment): human growth hormone polyadenylation signal
  13658..13680   +  polyA_signal   hGH poly(A) signal (fragment): human growth hormone polyadenylation signal
  13917..13997   +  CDS            YN010_HUMAN (fragment): Protein uncertain: Swiss-Prot protein existence level 5. From Homo sapiens (Human).
  14801..14947   +  CDS            H2-D1 (fragment): HA1Y_MOUSE - Experimental evidence at protein level: Swiss-Prot protein existence level 1. Involved in the presentation of foreign antigens to the immune system. From Mus musculus (Mouse).
>Addgene plasmid #226497 | POC1550 | addgene full sequence | sequence record 465770 | Addgene NGS Result
GCCCTAAAAAGTAAGTGAGTGACCTTATAAGCAAGAAGGAATGATAGCTTGAAACAATAGCCAAGGAAGT
TAGAGTCACAAGATGTTTCATTCTCTATAGAAACTAAAAATAACATCTTAACATATGTCCCTGAGTTGTT
TTTCAGAAACATGGATTCCCTCCTAATAGATCCACTGACAGGGAGACCTTATAAAGGGGAAACTGAGAAC
TGAACTCTGACCGCCGTTCTTTGTTCTAAATTTCTTCCTGAGGGACCTGGAGAGAGTCAAGCCCACAGGC
CAGGCCTGAACATTCCTCTCCTTTGCTTCCTTATCTATCACAAATCAGAGAATCTTTAAATCTACCTAAG
ACCTGTAAGCTCCAAAAAAAAGCCGCAAAGGATACAAATAAGAAGTTTACAAAAGATATAGATTTAAAAA
AAAAAACAGAAATTCTGGAATTAAAGAATTCATGACATGAAATTCCAAATACATTTGAAAGCTTCAACAA
CATACTAGACACAGCTAATTTTTTTTTTTTTTTTTGTATTTTTAGTAGAGACGGGATTTCACCAAGTTGG
CCAGGATGGTCTCAATCTCTTGACATCATGATCCACCCACCTCAGCCTCCCAAAGTGCTGGGATTACAGG
TGTGAGCCACTGTGCCCAGCTCTAACAGCAGATTTCTTAGCAGAAACCTGAAGGAAAAGAACTGCCAAGC
CAAGAGTCTACAGGAAATGCTCAAGAAAGTCCTAAACCTGGAATTGAAACGACATTTTCAACATTTCCAC
ATTATCACCATGAAAACATACACAAGTATAAAACTCACTGGTAAAGCAATCACACAAAAGAGGAAGAGAA
AGGTCTCAAATGGTCCTACTACAGAAATCCACCAAACCATAATGACACCTGGCCCACCCAGGGCGGAAAA
CTGCTTAAAGTCGTTCTTAAACCACAAACAATAGCATGAGTGATCTGTGCCTTAAGGACATGCTCCTGCT
GCAGATAACTAGCCAAACCCATCCCTTTATTTTGGCCCATCCGTTTGTTTCCCATAAGGAATACTTTTAG
TTAATCTATAATCTATAGAAACAATGCTTATCACTGGCTTGAGTTAATAAATATGGGGGTAAATCTCTGT
TCAAGGCTGTCAGCTCTGAAGGCTGTGAGATCCCTGATTTCCCACTTCACACCTCTATATTTCTGTGTGT
GTGTCTTTGATTCCTCTAGTGCCACTGGGTTAGGGTCTTCCCAACTGAGCTAGTCTCGGCACAAAGCCTC
ACATATTAATAAAAATCTGGAATGTAAACAGCACCACAATCCATAGAGACAGAAGGTAAAAGAATGGCAA
GAGGTTATCATCCTCCTGGTCAAAACGTCCCTGCAGCCAAACAGAAATTTCCTACTCAAGATTCCCAGTG
GGATAATAACAACATAGCTCATAGGAGGAATATGAGAGACCTGCAAGAAATAATAATAAAAGGAATTAGA
GAATCGTTACCCTGCACCCAGAATATGTGGAATTTTTTAACAGGCTTAAGGAACAAATGAGGAAATATGC
TGGTTTAGATGGAGGAGACCCACTTGGACAAGGAATGTTAAAGCTTCACTTCGTCACAAATAGCTGGCCA
GATGTTACTGATTCAAGAATTTTAAAGTATGAAGCCATCCCCAGAGCACAGATGTTTAGATTTAATTAGT
TATCAAACAGAAGTTAGACCTGTTTTAAATGAAACACCCTTTCAGACTGGGAAACACCTGTTTATAGATC
AAGTCGTGAGAGGTACTGCACCACGAAGTGTGCGGCCGCCTTCAGCGGCCGCACGAATAAATACCTGTGA
CGGAAGATCACTTCGCAGAATAAATAAATCCTGGTGTCCCTGTTGATACCGGGAAGCCCTGGGCCAACTT
TTGGCGAAAATGAGACGTTGATCGGCACGTAAGAGGTTCCAACTTTCACCATAATGAAATAAGATCACTA
CCGGGCGTATTTTTTGAGTTATCGAGATTTTCAGGAGCTAAGGAAGCTAAAATGGAGAAAAAAATCACTG
GATATACCACCGTTGATATATCCCAATGGCATCGTAAAGAACATTTTGAGGCATTTCAGTCAGTTGCTCA
ATGTACCTATAACCAGACCGTTCAGCTGGATATTACGGCCTTTTTAAAGACCGTAAAGAAAAATAAGCAC
AAGTTTTATCCGGCCTTTATTCACATTCTTGCCCGCCTGATGAATGCTCATCCGGAGTTCCGTATGGCAA
TGAAAGACGGTGAGCTGGTGATATGGGATAGTGTTCACCCTTGTTACACCGTTTTCCATGAGCAAACTGA
AACGTTTTCATCGCTCTGGAGTGAATACCACGACGATTTCCGGCAGTTTCTACACATATATTCGCAAGAT
GTGGCGTGTTACGGTGAAAACCTGGCCTATTTCCCTAAAGGGTTTATTGAGAATATGTTTTTCGTCTCAG
CCAATCCCTGGGTGAGTTTCACCAGTTTTGATTTAAACGTGGCCAATATGGACAACTTCTTCGCCCCCGT
TTTCACCATGGGCAAATATTATACGCAAGGCGACAAGGTGCTGATGCCGCTGGCGATTCAGGTTCATCAT
GCCGTTTGTGATGGCTTCCATGTCGGCAGAATGCTTAATGAATTACAACAGTACTGCGATGAGTGGCAGG
GCGGGGCGTAAGAGCTGGAGCGGCGTAACCGTCGCACAGGAAGGACAGAGAAAGCGCGGATCTGGGAAGT
GACGGACAGAACGGTCAGGACCTGGATTGGGGAGGCGGTTGCCGCCGCTGCTGCTGACGGTGTGACGTTC
TCTGTTCCGGTCACACCACATACGTTCCGCCATTCCTATGCGATGCACATGCTGTATGCCGGTATACCGC
TGAAAGTTCTGCAAAGCCTGATGGGACATAAGTCCATCAGTTCAACGGAAGTCTACACGAAGGTTTTTGC
GCTGGATGTGGCTGCCCGGCTCCGGGTGCAGTTTGCGATGCCGGAGTCTGATGCGGTTGCGATGCTGAAA
CAATTATCCTGAGAATAAATGCCTTGGCCTTTATATGGAAATGTGGAACTGAGTGGATATGCTGTTTTTG
TCTGTTAAACAGAGAAGCTGGCTGTTATCCACTGAGAAGCGAACGAAACAGTCGGGAAAATCTCCCATTA
TCGTAGAGATCCGCATTATTAATCTCAGGAGCCTGTGTAGCGTTTATAGGAAGTAGTGTTCTGTCATGAT
GCCTGCAAGCGGTAACGAAAACGATTTGAATATGCCTTCAGGAACAATAGAAATCTTCGTGCGGTGTTAC
GTTGAAGTGGAGCGGATTATGTCAGCAATGGACAGAACAACCTAATGAACACAGAACCATGATGTGGTCT
GTCCTTTTACAGCCAGTAGTGCTCGCCGCAGTCGAGCGACAGGGCGAAGCCCTCGAGTGAGCGAGGAAGC
ACCAGGGAACAGCACTTATATATTCTGCTTACACACGATGCCTGAAAAAACTTCCCTTGGGGTTATCCAC
TTATCCACGGGGATATTTTTATAATTATTTTTTTTATAGTTTTTAGATCTTCTTTTTTAGAGCGCCTTGT
AGGCCTTTATCCATGCTGGTTCTAGAGAAGGTGTTGTGACAAATTGCCCTTTCAGTGTGACAAATCACCC
TCAAATGACAGTCCTGTCTGTGACAAATTGCCCTTAACCCTGTGACAAATTGCCCTCAGAAGAAGCTGTT
TTTTCACAAAGTTATCCCTGCTTATTGACTCTTTTTTATTTAGTGTGACAATCTAAAAACTTGTCACACT
TCACATGGATCTGTCATGGCGGAAACAGCGGTTATCAATCACAAGAAACGTAAAAATAGCCCGCGAATCG
TCCAGTCAAACGACCTCACTGAGGCGGCATATAGTCTCTCCCGGGATCAAAAACGTATGCTGTATCTGTT
CGTTGACCAGATCAGAAAATCTGATGGCACCCTACAGGAACATGACGGTATCTGCGAGATCCATGTTGCT
AAATATGCTGAAATATTCGGATTGACCTCTGCGGAAGCCAGTAAGGATATACGGCAGGCATTGAAGAGTT
TCGCGGGGAAGGAAGTGGTTTTTTATCGCCCTGAAGAGGATGCCGGCGATGAAAAAGGCTATGAATCTTT
TCCTTGGTTTATCAAACGTGCGCACAGTCCATCCAGAGGGCTTTACAGTGTACATATCAACCCATATCTC
ATTCCCTTCTTTATCGGGTTACAGAACCGGTTTACGCAGTTTCGGCTTAGTGAAACAAAAGAAATCACCA
ATCCGTATGCCATGCGTTTATACGAATCCCTGTGTCAGTATCGTAAGCCGGATGGCTCAGGCATCGTGTC
TCTGAAAATCGACTGGATCATAGAGCGTTACCAGCTGCCTCAAAGTTACCAGCGTATGCCTGACTTCCGC
CGCCGCTTCCTGCAGGTCTGTGTTAATGAGATCAACAGCAGAACTCCAATGCGCCTCTCATACATTGAGA
AAAAGAAAGGCCGCCAGACGACTCATATCGTATTTTCCTTCCGCGATATCACTTCCATGACGACAGGATA
GTCTGAGGGTTATCTGTCACAGATTTGAGGGTGGTTCGTCACATTTGTTCTGACCTACTGAGGGTAATTT
GTCACAGTTTTGCTGTTTCCTTCAGCCTGCATGGATTTTCTCATACTTTTTGAACTGTAATTTTTAAGGA
AGCCAAATTTGAGGGCAGTTTGTCACAGTTGATTTCCTTCTCTTTCCCTTCGTCATGTGACCTGATATCG
GGGGTTAGTTCGTCATCATTGATGAGGGTTGATTATCACAGTTTATTACTCTGAATTGGCTATCCGCGTG
TGTACCTCTACCTGGAGTTTTTCCCACGGTGGATATTTCTTCTTGCGCTGAGCGTAAGAGCTATCTGACA
GAACAGTTCTTCTTTGCTTCCTCGCCAGTTCGCTCGCTATGCTCGGTTACACGGCTGCGGCGAGCGCTAG
TGATAATAAGTGACTGAGGTATGTGGTGTTCTTATCTCCTTTTGTAGTGTTGCTCTTATTTTAAACAACT
TTGCGGTTTTTTGATGACTTTGCGATTTTGTTGTTGCTTTGCAGTAAATTGCAAGATTTAATAAAAAAAC
GCAAAGCAATGATTAAAGGATGTTCAGAATGAAACTCATGGAAACACTTAACCAGTGCATAAACGCTGGT
CATGAAATGACGAAGGCTATCGCCATTGCACAGTTTAATGATGACAGCCCGGAAGCGAGGAAAATAACCC
GGCGCTGGAGAATAGGTGAAGCAGCGGATTTAGTTGGGGTTTCTTCTCAGGCTATCAGAGATGCCGAGAA
AGCAGGGCGACTACCGCACCCGGATATGGAAATTCGAGGACGGGTTGAGCAACGTGTTGGTTATACAATT
GAACAAATTAATCATATGCGTGATGTGTTTGGTACGCGATTGCGACGTGCTGAGGACGTATTTCCACCGG
TGATCGGGGTTGCTGCCCATAAAGGTGGCGTTTACAAAACCTCAGTTTCTGTTCATCTTGCTCAGGATCT
GGCTCTGAAGGGGCTACGTGTTTTGCTCGTGGAAGGTAACGACCCCCAGGGAACAGCCTCAATGTATCAC
GGATGGGTACCAGATCTTCATATTCATGCAGAAGATACTCTCCTGCCTTTCTATCTTGGGGAAAAGGACG
ATGTCACTTATGCAATAAAGCCCACTTGCTGGCCGGGGCTTGACATTATTCCTTCCTGTCTGGCTCTGCA
CCGTATTGAAACTGAGTTAATGGGCAAATTTGATGAAGGTAAACTGCCCACCGATCCACACCTGATGCTC
CGACTGGCCATTGAAACTGTTGCTCATGACTATGATGTCATAGTTATTGACAGCGCGCCTAACCTGGGTA
TCGGCACGATTAATGTCGTATGTGCTGCTGATGTGCTGATTGTTCCCACGCCTGCTGAGTTGTTTGACTA
CACCTCCGCACTGCAGTTTTTCGATATGCTTCGTGATCTGCTCAAGAACGTTGATCTTAAAGGGTTCGAG
CCTGATGTACGTATTTTGCTTACCAAATACAGCAATAGTAATGGCTCTCAGTCCCCGTGGATGGAGGAGC
AAATTCGGGATGCCTGGGGAAGCATGGTTCTAAAAAATGTTGTACGTGAAACGGATGAAGTTGGTAAAGG
TCAGATCCGGATGAGAACTGTTTTTGAACAGGCCATTGATCAACGCAGTTCAACTGGTGCCTGGAGAAAT
GCTCTTTCTATTTGGGAACCTGTCTGCAATGAAATTTTCGATCGTCTGATTAAACCACGCTGGGAGATTA
GATAATGAAGCGTGCGCCTGTTATTCCAAAACATACGCTCAATACTCAACCGGTTGAAGATACTTCGTTA
TCGACACCAGCTGCCCCGATGGTGGATTCGTTAATTGCGCGCGTAGGAGTAATGGCTCGCGGTAATGCCA
TTACTTTGCCTGTATGTGGTCGGGATGTGAAGTTTACTCTTGAAGTGCTCCGGGGTGATAGTGTTGAGAA
AACCTCTCGGGTATGGTCAGGTAATGAACGTGACCAGGAGCTGCTTACTGAGGACGCACTGGATGATCTC
ATCCCTTCTTTTCTACTGACTGGTCAACAGACACCGGCGTTCGGTCGAAGAGTATCTGGTGTCATAGAAA
TTGCCGATGGGAGTCGCCGTCGTAAAGCTGCTGCACTTACCGAAAGTGATTATCGTGTTCTGGTTGGCGA
GCTGGATGATGAGCAGATGGCTGCATTATCCAGATTGGGTAACGATTATCGCCCAACAAGTGCTTATGAA
CGTGGTCAGCGTTATGCAAGCCGATTGCAGAATGAATTTGCTGGAAATATTTCTGCGCTGGCTGATGCGG
AAAATATTTCACGTAAGATTATTACCCGCTGTATCAACACCGCCAAATTGCCTAAATCAGTTGTTGCTCT
TTTTTCTCACCCCGGTGAACTATCTGCCCGGTCAGGTGATGCACTTCAAAAAGCCTTTACAGATAAAGAG
GAATTACTTAAGCAGCAGGCATCTAACCTTCATGAGCAGAAAAAAGCTGGGGTGATATTTGAAGCTGAAG
AAGTTATCACTCTTTTAACTTCTGTGCTTAAAACGTCATCTGCATCAAGAACTAGTTTAAGCTCACGACA
TCAGTTTGCTCCTGGAGCGACAGTATTGTATAAGGGCGATAAAATGGTGCTTAACCTGGACAGGTCACGT
GTTCCAACTGAGTGTATAGAGAAAATTGAGGCCATTCTTAAGGAACTTGAAAAGCCAGCACCCTGATGCG
ACCACGTTTTAGTCTACGTTTATCTGTCTTTACTTAATGTCCTTTGTTACAGGCCAGAAAGCATAACTGG
CCTGAATATTCTCTCTGGGCCCACTGTTCCACTTGTATCGTCGGTCTGATAATCAGACTGGGACCACGGT
CCCACTCGTATCGTCGGTCTGATTATTAGTCTGGGACCACGGTCCCACTCGTATCGTCGGTCTGATTATT
AGTCTGGGACCACGGTCCCACTCGTATCGTCGGTCTGATAATCAGACTGGGACCACGGTCCCACTCGTAT
CGTCGGTCTGATTATTAGTCTGGGACCATGGTCCCACTCGTATCGTCGGTCTGATTATTAGTCTGGGACC
ACGGTCCCACTCGTATCGTCGGTCTGATTATTAGTCTGGAACCACGGTCCCACTCGTATCGTCGGTCTGA
TTATTAGTCTGGGACCACGGTCCCACTCGTATCGTCGGTCTGATTATTAGTCTGGGACCACGATCCCACT
CGTGTTGTCGGTCTGATTATCGGTCTGGGACCACGGTCCCACTTGTATTGTCGATCAGACTATCAGCGTG
AGACTACGATTCCATCAATGCCTGTCAAGGGCAAGTATTGACATGTCGTCGTAACCTGTAGAACGGAGTA
ACCTCGGTGTGCGGTTGTATGCCTGCTGTGGATTGCTGCTGTGTCCTGCTTATCCACAACATTTTGCGCA
CGGTTATGTGGACAAAATACCTGGTTACCCAGGCCGTGCCGGCACGTTAACCGGGCTGCATCCGATGCAA
GTGTGTCGCTGTCGACGCAAGCGGCCGCACACTCTGTGGTGCAGTACCTCTCACGACTTGGTCTCCTTTC
CCCAAGCCTGACTTGAACTGTGAGGCAATCACCTGAGGTCAGGAGTTCGAGACCAGCCTGACCAATACGG
AGAAACTGTCTCTACTAAAAATACGGGCCCAGCCAGGGTCCCTCGTCCTTCTCTTGCTTCCAGGCAGGTC
CTGCATCCACTCCTGCTGCAAGAAGGGCTCCCATCCCTGCCTTGGGTCTTTTTCACAGGTGTCACCCTTA
CACTCTCTGCCATGACCACCTTACGTGGGTGGGGCTGAGGTTGCCTTGACCAAGAAGTGCATCAGTTTAA
AATGTAATAAAATAGGCCGGGTATGGTGGCTCATGCTTGTAATCCCAGCACTTTGGGAGGCTGAGGCAGG
CAGATCACCTGAGGTCAGGAGTTTGAGACCAGCCTGGCCAACATGGCAAAATCCTGTCTCTATGAAAAAT
GCAAAAATTAGCCGGGTATGGTGGTGCATGTGCCTCAGCTCCTGAGTAGCTGGGACTACAGGCACACGCC
ACCAGGCCCAGCTAATTTTTTGTATTTTTAGTAGAGACAGGGTTTCACCATGTTGATCAGGATGGTCTCG
ATCTCTTGACCTGATTTTCTCCATGTGGAGTAGGGGAGACCCCTTAGCCTGAGGCTGCCTCTGCCCACCC
TCTGCACCTGGGAACTGCCACTGCCACAGCCACCATCTCCACACAGAACCTCCTGGAGAGGAAAGGGAAA
TTGGCTCAGGGAGAAAGAGTAGGGCCTCGAATGGTGCAGAGGACACGACAACCCCAAGAAAGCTCCTGGA
GGAGGTGCATGTGCAAAGTGGACAGAGATGGCCATGTGTGCTCAGGACCCTCCCTGTTACAAGGGGTCTC
CAAAGGGCTACACAGGCAGGGCCCCCAGGCTGGGCCTCACAGCTGCCTTCATCCAGGCCCTTAGCATTCA
GCACGTGATTCCCAGCTCACCCCACCTGGATGCGCCCTAGTGAGTTCAAGAGACACAGAGACCGGGATGG
GGACAGAGCAGGCGCCGCAGCCCTCCCTGCTGCCCACTCGCCTCCCTGTGTGGGCTGAGTGCCGGCTCAC
CTCCCTGCTGAGTTCCACTGACCCCCATTCCTCACCCCCAGCCTGAGCCAGATCCAGTGGGAAGAGACAG
GTCCCTGCTCTCTGCCCCTAACTTTTCTGGAAAAGGCCTCTCCAGTCACTCTTGCCCCTGCCGACTCTCA
CCTTCTTTCTGGTCCTTGATATGAGCCAGGGTCATCCTGAGGTCCTTTCCGTTCCCTGTCAAGTCCCTGG
TCTCTCTGTCCCATGTCTTATTTCCCAGCACGGGCTCTGGGGAAGAGGAAATCACAGGTGAAACTTCTTC
CTGGAAGTAACTTCACATTGATGTTTAACACACAGGTCTGCTGTCCCAACCTTCCTGGGGCAGGAAATGC
ACACGGGCAAAGGGACAAGAACGAGGATTTCATATACAAAGAAAACTGTGAGGGTGGGAGGATAGAGGAG
GGGGCTGATGAACAGAAGAAGGGGGAATGAAGATGGCAAACTTGTAGGCCAGGTGCAAGGACTGGGTGTG
CAGGGGCAAGGGAGGTAACCAAAGTAAAATTGCATAAATGGGATCATATCAAGTAAAAAGGCTTCTGCAC
AGCAAAGGAAACAATAAACAAAATGAAGAGACCATCCAAGAATGGGAGAAAATATTTTCAAACTATTCAT
CTGACAAAGGATCAGTAACTGAAACATATAAGGAGCTCGAACAAGGGCACTCGAATGCCATTCACAGGAG
CAGCCCCGGAGGCAGCCCGGGAACCCATGGGCCTCAGAAGGACTGGTTTGTCCGAAAAGTGAGAGGAAGC
GGAGGAGACGCGAGGAGAGAAAGAGCAGGAGGAGACCAGAAAGTGCAGGTGATGCGCGATCCCGAGGAGG
ACTGAAAAGTGACGGGGAAGCAGGGCTGAAGTGTGGCGGAGGACCAATGAAACTGGGGCCCGGAACTTAG
GGCCAATCACGAGCGGAGAGGGCGGGGCCACGCTTGGAAGAGAAAATTCCAGTGGGCTGGAGACCTGGGG
AGATTTAGAAGGCGGGACCTGGGGCCCAGAAAGGGAGCGCAGCCTAAAGCAGGGACCAGCTTCGAGTAGC
TGAGAGTACAGCTCATTCTGCTTTCCTGTCTGCCAAGCCATTCCAGGCAATCCCTTCATTTGGTAAACAT
TTATCAAATACCTACTGTGTGCAGGGCATTGTTTTAAGAGGAGCTGGGACTGAGATAAGAGGAAATAAAC
CCTCCTTGCCCTCAAGGTTTATTTCGATAAAGGTTAAAAAATTCCATTAGTTTTTAAAAAGTTTTTCATT
TTGAATTTTTTGGGGGTTTGTTTGGTCTCCTTAGGAATTATCTTTTATTTCTTGATATAGTTCAAAATTC
AAAATTCAAAATGTTCAAAAGGTAAAATGTCTCTCTCTTACCCTGTCTCATCCCCCTTTTCACACAAATT
TCAGGGCACGGTGCATTTATTGAATCAGAGACATCACTAAGGGATGGAAGCACTCAGACAAGGGGACAAA
CAAGAGCCCATTGAGCTACACATTACAGTTGCCCACAGGACTGTATGGGCCTAGAGACAAGCAGGGAAGA
AGAGCACTCCCCTCCTCTCCAGGCAGGAGTGATGGACCCTCATCCCCAGGACGAGGCAGGGCTGCTGATA
CACAGTAAGGGCAGGAGGAGTTTGTGTGGAACCCAGAGATTCACTTGGGGGCCTCCTTGTTTCCCTTGTC
CCATTGTAAATGTGAACAGAATCGTCCAGCAACCCAGTCTGACAGCGTTTGATTTCCAAAGGCCCAGACC
CCTCAGGAGGAAGATTGGAGCCGCATTTCCAGGAAATTTCCCAAGGCCTCCCTCCCGTGCTCTGTCATTC
TCAGCAGCATTGGTGCAGAGGCCCTGCTTCCCATGGGCTGTTCCCAGCCACTGACACGTAACAGCAGGGA
CACTAAGACAGACCATTCCTGGGCAACAGGAGACTCCTCTGTTGGCCATCTGTGGCTGGAGGACTCCTCC
ATGGCCTTGCTCAACTCTCCTCAGATTGCCTGTGGTCTAGGATGCGTCCAACAACCCTTCTTTCCTTTTG
TCCAGGACTGGAGTCGGCCTTGCCTCTGGATGTGCCACTTTTCCCAGGGTTCTCTGGCTCCCTCCCCATA
TTCTCTGACAGGTGTGTCCCCCAATAAACCTTGTGAGAGGCCCTGAGCCAGAAGCACTCAAGGAAATCTC
TCCCAGATTCCTGACCACTGGAAACTGTGGGAGATGATAAGTATTTGTTGTTTTGGGTTGTCAAACTTCA
TGTTATTTATTATACAACAATAGACAATAGCGCTTCAAAAGAGAGAATGAATTACTACACTTTAATTTTT
ATTTATTCTAAATTAACTAAAAGATATTCAGTGTTATTTGGTTTTAAGATTTCAGTATTTCCATGTATCA
ATAGGATGTATTTTATTAACATTCACAACAACCTATTTATTTGAACTTCAGTTTCCTACCACGACCCAAT
TAAACACAAAAGGAAGATCCTGGCTATGCGAGGATGATTCAGTCTGCAAAGGCATCTGAATGTGTCTGTG
TCCCTGTTAGCCTAGTGTGAGGAGGTGGAGAGACCAGCCCTCCCCCATGTCTACCATGACCCCCTTCCCC
ATGCTGAATTAGCTGACTTTACAAAAAGAAAATTACCATCAATAATGTGGATGGGCCTCATCCGATCAGT
AGAGTAAGTGGTTAGACAGGACAAGGTTGATTTGAGCTAATACTTCCGGCATGTCATATGGAGTTGCCCT
GCACTTCTGGAACCGTCTCTCTTGGTCATGGGGGCTACTGTGACATTGTGACTTCGGACCCCAGAGTGTT
CTGAGCTCTGAGTTGCTCTGGGCTGGCAGTGCCCTGTGCCAGCTGCACTGAGGCAGCCGTGTTCCTGCTG
GTCCTACAGGATTCCCCACCTGAAACCAGAAGCAGATCAGGATTTCCCAAATTCTCTCTAGCCCCGATGG
GTGACATCTCCACTGTTTTAAGGAGGCAATAATTGCAGCTACTACTTCTGTGGTGGGTGTTGCCATGTTC
CAGACATCTTTCTGGGTACTTGGCATATGTAATGGCAAATTATCTTAAAACTGGGGAAAACTTTTTCATG
TTCAGATTTTAAAAAAAACCTATAATCACTGACATGTCCAATTTCTGATTTTTCAAATAAGATAGATTTC
TTGTCTGCAACAATAAAACAGCCTCCCAGAAACATCACTGGATCTTACTCAGTCACAAACCACCCTCCCC
AACCCTAGAGTAGCCACTCCTGATTTCTAACACAGATAAGTTCTGCCAGTTCCAGTTGAATGGCATTATA
CAGTCACCATCATGCTCCTGGGTCTCATCATCCTGCTGTGTGTGGTCATAGCCTATTCACTCCCATGGCT
GTCCAATGCTCCACTTTATAAATAGCTCACATTTCTTGTCCCTTTGCTGTTGATAGACAATTGTGTTATA
TCCAGATTTTACAAATCGTGACACGCAAATGTTGCAGCCTTGTTTGTAACAGTGAAAAATTGAAAACAAC
CTGGAAGTCCAGTGATGGGAAAATGAATATATTTCTGTCTTTTGGGGAACCCAAAGCAGGTTCCAAGACT
GCAATTTCAGTGAAAGCAGTCAGTGAATGGCAAACACTTAAAGCAATTTCATGTTTAAGTATATAAGCTC
TTCATATCTTTTTTTTTTTTTTGACAGAGTTTCGCTCTTGTTACCCTGACGGAGTGCAATGGCACAACTT
CAGCTCACTGCAACCTCTGACTTCCCAGGTTCAAATGATTCTCCTGCCTCAGGCTCCCATGTAGCTGGGA
CTACAGGCACGTGCCACGACGCCTGGCTAATTTTGTGTTTTTGGTGAAGACGGGGTTTCACAATGTTGGT
CAGGCTGGTCTCAAACTCCTGACCTAAAGTGATCCGCCTGCCTCGGCCTCCCAAAGTGCTGGGATTATAG
GCTTGTTTGAGATGCCTTTGAGAAATGAAGAAAGTAGAGAGAGAATAAAAGAAAAACTGGCCAGGCACAG
TGGCTCATGCCTGTAATACAGTGGCTCAGCATTTTGGGAGGCAGAGACAGGCAGATACCTTGAGATCAGC
TTGGGCAACATGGTGAAGCCCCATCTCTACAAAAAATACAAAAGTTAGCTGGGCATTGTGGCGCACACCT
GTAGTCCCATCTACTCAGGGAGCTGAGATGGAAGGATCAATTGAGCCTGCGAGTTCGAGGCTGCAGTGAG
TTGTGATTGTGCCACTGCACTCCAGCCTGGGTGACAGAAGAGACCTTGTCTCGAAAAAGAAGCTGAAAAC
AATGGAACCATGCCTTCAGAATTCCAGAAAGAAAGTTATTTTCAACGAATAAATCTATATTCAGCCAAAT
AATCAAGGGTGAAGGTAAAATAATACATTTTTAGAGACTCAGGGGTTACCTTTATTTTTATATCTTTTAG
AGACGAGGTTCTCACAATGTTGTTCAAGCTGGTCTCCAACTCCTGATCTCAAGCAATCCTCTTGCCTTAG
CGTCCTGAATTGCTGGGATTACAGGGGTGAGCTGTCATGCCCAGCTTGTAATGTACTGACACCTTCAAGA
TTTCCTTCTCCAAGTGTGGCATACATGACCCTTTGCCAATTTTTGATAGGGCTGTTTTTTTTCTTGTAAA
TTTGTTTAAGTTCCTTGTAAACATACATGTGAGCTCTCATCATTCTTGTTTAAACACCTAAGAGGCATCC
AAATCAGTGCAACATGGCAAGAAAATGAAATAAGAAACCAATAGAAGGACCAGGCATGGTGGCTCATGCC
TGTAATCCCTGCATTTTGGGAGGTTGAGGTGGAAGGATCACTTGAGTTCAGGAGTTTGAGACCAGCCTGA
TAGTGAGACCTCATCTCTACCAAATAAAAATAATTTTAAAAGAAAAAAGATCAATAGATAGGAAAGGAAG
AAACAAAAGAATGGCATCATCTCACACATCGTTATGCTAAAGGAGAGACCAAACGAAGGACTACATAACA
TACGACTGCACGTCCATTACATTCTAGAAATTTCAGTATTGCAGTGACAGAAGGGGAGAGGAGGGTGTGA
GGGAAGAGGACAGAGAGAAGGGCTGGGGAAGCATACAACAATAATAGCACAATGGTAGGTTACAAGAAAC
TACACTGTTAGAAGTGTCCTTTATTTTGCTGGATGCAGCTTAATATAACCTGAACTTCACTGTGAAAAGT
CAAGGAATCGGGTTTCCATTCTTTGCTATTGTGTAAAGAAATATAGCCAAAAGCCACTAGGAGAATTAAA
ACCATAAACTAAAAAATGTTTATTTGACACATAAGAAAGTAGTAAAGGAGGAACAGAAACAAAAAGATAT
GAGACAAATTGAAAACGTATAGCAAAATGGTAGACCAAAACCCAACCATTGCAAGTGAAGAAATGACATT
AGTGTGCTACCTACTGTATTAACAAACAAAAAGGAAACTGGTCTCTATGAGAATCCCTATGCGTGAGGAG
TATTTAAATTAGGAGGGTCGGGCGGGTCTCAGCCCCTCCTCACCCCCAGGCTCCCACTCCATGAGGTATT
TCTACACCTCCGTGTTATATAAATTTAATTTATATTTAAATTTAAAGTATATATACTAGTAAAATTTATA
TACATATTTTAAGATATATCAAATATTAATTCCGCGGGGCCGGGGCCAGGGTCTCACACCCTCCAGAGCA
TGTACGGCTGCGACGTAGTATTAATATATATCTAGTAAATTGGGCATGACCAGTACGCCTACGACGGCAA
GGATTACATCGCCCTGAACGAGGACCTGCGCTCCTGGATCAGAGACTCGAACTTTCCAATCCAAATGGAT
GGGGCCTGTGCCCATTTGGTGTTGAGTCCATCATGGGCTTTATGTGGTTAGTCCTCAGCTGGGTCACCTT
CACTGCTCCATTGTCCTTGTCCCTTCAGTGGAAACTTGTCCAGTGGGAGCTGTGACCACAGAGGCTCACA
CATCGCCCAGGGCGGCCCCTGCACACGGGGGTCTCTGTGCATTCTGAGACAAATTTTCAGAGCCATTCAC
CTCCTGCTCTGCTTCTAGAGCTCCTTTTCTGCTCTGCTCTTCTGCCCTCTCTCCCTGCCCTGGTTCTAGT
GGAGCTGCTGTGGCTGGAGAAATAGATTTAGGAGGTCACACCATATATATGAGACTTAAAACCTCAGGCA
TGGATGAAGCACCAAGGGAGTGACTGACTATGGAAAAGAATGAGCACAAGGACTGAACCCTGGACCAGTT
CTAAGGGGTGTGATCAGACCACACCCAGAGCAGACTGCACAGTTCTGGTCCCACGTCTAGAGGACACTCA
GACAAGGAACCCCCATATTCCTTAAATGTACCTTGAGCACATGTTCTCAGGGTCTCCTGAGGGCTGTGTC
ATGGGCTGTGGTCACTCATTGTTGGTCTCTGTCAGGAAGTTGCTATAGCCATGTAAACCAAAAAACGTCT
GAGACAGGTCTCAGTCAGTTTAGAAGTTTATTTCACCAAGCTGAAGATGCACCTTGGAAACAGAGACACA
AATCATTGTAGCATTTGGGGGAAACATTCAAACCATAGCAGTTATAAAGGATACAAATGAGCAGCCAGAT
GAAGAGGTGCACAGTGAGGCCTGGAAGGGCTCTGAGCACAAGAGCCTCTGTCCCCACGGAGACAAGTGCA
CACCAACATGCCCAACTAATTTTTAAATATTTTGTAGGAATGGGTCTCACTATTCTGCCCAGTCTGGTCT
CAAACTCCTGGACTTAAACAATGTTCCTACCATTGCCTCCCAAACTGATGGAATTATAAGTGTGAGCCAC
TGTGCCTGGCCAATCACAGATCTCCTGATCCTGGCACATTACCAGAATCCTCTTTGGTCATTAACAATTA
TCCCAGTGCAATCCATAAACAGGAGGATATGCAGGTGCATTTTCTGGTGTAAAGAAATATGACTCGGTGG
TCCACATGGTTGCAGTACCTCCCATTCAAGTTCTTTTGTAACACTCGAGCATTTGCATCTGAGATAAAGC
AGGGACCTCTTTTAGAAGCCTGCTGGGGCCTCCCAATCTAGAAATAAAGAAAAACCTTCAGTCCCTTCAA
GAGAAATTCCAGGCACCTAGCCA
